>Addgene plasmid #205150 | Lenti-UbC-FKRP-EF1a-BSD | addgene full sequence | sequence record 405993 | Addgene NGS Result
GTTACACCCTGTGAGCCTGCATGGGATGGATGACCCGGAGAGAGAAGTATTAGAGTGGAGGTTTGACAGC
CGCCTAGCATTTCATCACATGGCCCGAGAGCTGCATCCGGACTGTACTGGGTCTCTCTGGTTAGACCAGA
TCTGAGCCTGGGAGCTCTCTGGCTAACTAGGGAACCCACTGCTTAAGCCTCAATAAAGCTTGCCTTGAGT
GCTTCAAGTAGTGTGTGCCCGTCTGTTGTGTGACTCTGGTAACTAGAGATCCCTCAGACCCTTTTAGTCA
GTGTGGAAAATCTCTAGCAGGGCCCGTTTAAACCCGCTGATCAGCCTCGACTGTGCCTTCTAGTTGCCAG
CCATCTGTTGTTTGCCCCTCCCCCGTGCCTTCCTTGACCCTGGAAGGTGCCACTCCCACTGTCCTTTCCT
AATAAAATGAGGAAATTGCATCGCATTGTCTGAGTAGGTGTCATTCTATTCTGGGGGGTGGGGTGGGGCA
GGACAGCAAGGGGGAGGATTGGGAAGACAATAGCAGGCATGCTGGGGATGCGGTGGGCTCTATGGCTTCT
GAGGCGGAAAGAACCAGCTGGGGCTCTAGGGGGTATCCCC
[124 nt withheld, positions 601-724]
C
[91 nt withheld, positions 726-816]
A
[49 nt withheld, positions 818-866]
CCTTTGACGTTGGAGTCCACGTTCTTT
[37 nt withheld, positions 894-930]
ACCCTATCTCGGTCTATTCTTTTGATTTATAAGGGATTTTGCCGATTTCGGCCTATTGGTTAAAAAATGA
GCTGATTTAACAAAAATTTAACGCGAATTAATTCTGTGGAATGTGTGTCAGTTAGGGTGTGGAAAGTCCC
CAGGCTCCCCAGCAGGCAGAAGTATGCAAAGCATGCATCTCAATTAGTCAGCAACCAGGTGTGGAAAGTC
CCCAGGCTCCCCAGCAGGCAGAAGTATGCAAAGCATGCATCTCAATTAGTCAGCAACCATAGTCCCGCCC
CTAACTCCGCCCAGTTCCGCCCATTCTCCGCCCCATGGCTGACTAATTTTTTTTATTTATGCAGAGGCCG
AGGCCGCCTCTGCCTCTGAGCTATTCCAGAAGTAGTGAGGAGGCTTTTTTGGAGGCCTAGGCTTTTGCAA
AAAGCTCCCGGGAGCTTGTATATCCATTTTCGGATCTGATCAGCACGTGTTGACAATTAATCATCGGCAT
AGTATATCGGCATAGTATAATACGACAAGGTGAGGAACTAAACCATGGCCAAGTTGACCAGTGCCGTTCC
GGTGCTCACCGCGCGCGACGTCGCCGGAGCGGTCGAGTTCTGGACCGACCGGCTCGGGTTCTCCCGGGAC
TTCGTGGAGGACGACTTCGCCGGTGTGGTCCGGGACGACGTGACCCTGTTCATCAGCGCGGTCCAGGACC
AGGTGGTGCCGGACAACACCCTGGCCTGGGTGTGGGTGCGCGGCCTGGACGAGCTGTACGCCGAGTGGTC
GGAGGTCGTGTCCACGAACTTCCGGGACGCCTCCGGGCCGGCCATGACCGAGATCGGCGAGCAGCCGTGG
GGGCGGGAGTTCGCCCTGCGCGACCCGGCCGGCAACTGCGTGCACTTCGTGGCCGAGGAGCAGGACTGAC
ACGTGCTACGAGATTTCGATTCCACCGCCGCCTTCTATGAAAGGTTGGGCTTCGGAATCGTTTTCCGGGA
CGCCGGCTGGATGATCCTCCAGCGCGGGGATCTCATGCTGGAGTTCTTCGCCCACCCCAACTTGTTTATT
GCAGCTTATAATGGTTACAAATAAAGCAATAGCATCACAAATTTCACAAATAAAGCATTTTTTTCACTGC
ATTCTAGTTGTGGTTTGTCCAAACTCATCAATGTATCTTATCATGTCTGTATACCGTCGACCTCTAGCTA
GAGCTTGGCGTAATCATGGTCATAGCTGTTTCCTGTGTGAAATTGTTATCCGCTCACAATTCCACACAAC
ATACGAGCCGGAAGCATAAAGTGTAAAGCCTGGGGTGCCTAATGAGTGAGCTAACTCACATTAATTGCGT
TGCGCTCACTGCCCGCTTTCCAGTCGGGAAACCTGTCGTGCCAGCTGCATTAATGAATCGGCCAACGCGC
GGGGAGAGGCGGTTTGCGTATTGGGCGCTCTTCCGCTTCCTCGCTCACTGACTCGCTGCGCTCGGTCGTT
CGGCTGCGGCGAGCGGTATCAGCTCACTCAAAGGCGGTAATACGGTTATCCACAGAATCAGGGGATAACG
CAGGAAAGAACATGTGAGCAAAAGGCCAGCAAAAGGCCAGGAACCGTAAAAAGGCCGCGTTGCTGGCGTT
TTTCCATAGGCTCCGCCCCCCTGACGAGCATCACAAAAATCGACGCTCAAGTCAGAGGTGGCGAAACCCG
ACAGGACTATAAAGATACCAGGCGTTTCCCCCTGGAAGCTCCCTCGTGCGCTCTCCTGTTCCGACCCTGC
CGCTTACCGGATACCTGTCCGCCTTTCTCCCTTCGGGAAGCGTGGCGCTTTCTCATAGCTCACGCTGTAG
GTATCTCAGTTCGGTGTAGGTCGTTCGCTCCAAGCTGGGCTGTGTGCACGAACCCCCCGTTCAGCCCGAC
CGCTGCGCCTTATCCGGTAACTATCGTCTTGAGTCCAACCCGGTAAGACACGACTTATCGCCACTGGCAG
CAGCCACTGGTAACAGGATTAGCAGAGCGAGGTATGTAGGCGGTGCTACAGAGTTCTTGAAGTGGTGGCC
TAACTACGGCTACACTAGAAGAACAGTATTTGGTATCTGCGCTCTGCTGAAGCCAGTTACCTTCGGAAAA
AGAGTTGGTAGCTCTTGATCCGGCAAACAAACCACCGCTGGTAGCGGTGGTTTTTTTGTTTGCAAGCAGC
AGATTACGCGCAGAAAAAAAGGATCTCAAGAAGATCCTTTGATCTTTTCTACGGGGTCTGACGCTCAGTG
GAACGAAAACTCACGTTAAGGGATTTTGGTCATGAGATTATCAAAAAGGATCTTCACCTAGATCCTTTTA
AATTAAAAATGAAGTTTTAAATCAATCTAAAGTATATATGAGTAAACTTGGTCTGACAGTTACCAATGCT
TAATCAGTGAGGCACCTATCTCAGCGATCTGTCTATTTCGTTCATCCATAGTTGCCTGACTCCCCGTCGT
GTAGATAACTACGATACGGGAGGGCTTACCATCTGGCCCCAGTGCTGCAATGATACCGCGAGACCCACGC
TCACCGGCTCCAGATTTATCAGCAATAAACCAGCCAGCCGGAAGGGCCGAGCGCAGAAGTGGTCCTGCAA
CTTTATCCGCCTCCATCCAGTCTATTAATTGTTGCCGGGAAGCTAGAGTAAGTAGTTCGCCAGTTAATAG
TTTGCGCAACGTTGTTGCCATTGCTACAGGCATCGTGGTGTCACGCTCGTCGTTTGGTATGGCTTCATTC
AGCTCCGGTTCCCAACGATCAAGGCGAGTTACATGATCCCCCATGTTGTGCAAAAAAGCGGTTAGCTCCT
TCGGTCCTCCGATCGTTGTCAGAAGTAAGTTGGCCGCAGTGTTATCACTCATGGTTATGGCAGCACTGCA
TAATTCTCTTACTGTCATGCCATCCGTAAGATGCTTTTCTGTGACTGGTGAGTACTCAACCAAGTCATTC
TGAGAATAGTGTATGCGGCGACCGAGTTGCTCTTGCCCGGCGTCAATACGGGATAATACCGCGCCACATA
GCAGAACTTTAAAAGTGCTCATCATTGGAAAACGTTCTTCGGGGCGAAAACTCTCAAGGATCTTACCGCT
GTTGAGATCCAGTTCGATGTAACCCACTCGTGCACCCAACTGATCTTCAGCATCTTTTACTTTCACCAGC
GTTTCTGGGTGAGCAAAAACAGGAAGGCAAAATGCCGCAAAAAAGGGAATAAGGGCGACACGGAAATGTT
GAATACTCATACTCTTCCTTTTTCAATATTATTGAAGCATTTATCAGGGTTATTGTCTCATGAGCGGATA
CATATTTGAATGTATTTAGAAAAATAAACAAATAGGGGTTCCGCGCACATTTCCCCGAAAAGTGCCACCT
GACGTCGACGGATCGGGAGATCTCCCGATCCCCTATGGTGCACTCTCAGTACAATCTGCTCTGATGCCGC
ATAGTTAAGCCAGTATCTGCTCCCTGCTTGTGTGTTGGAGGTCGCTGAGTAGTGCGCGAGCAAAATTTAA
GCTACAACAAGGCAAGGCTTGACCGACAATTGCATGAAGAATCTGCTTAGGGTTAGGCGTTTTGCGCTGC
TTCGCGATGTACGGGCCAGATATACGCGTTGACATTGATTATTGACTAGTTATTAATAGTAATCAATTAC
GGGGTCATTAGTTCATAGCCCATATATGGAGTTCCGCGTTACATAACTTACGGTAAATGGCCCGCCTGGC
TGACCGCCCAACGACCCCCGCCCATTGACGTCAATAATGACGTATGTTCCCATAGTAACGCCAATAGGGA
CTTTCCATTGACGTCAATGGGTGGAGTATTTACGGTAAACTGCCCACTTGGCAGTACATCAAGTGTATCA
TATGCCAAGTACGCCCCCTATTGACGTCAATGACGGTAAATGGCCCGCCTGGCATTATGCCCAGTACATG
ACCTTATGGGACTTTCCTACTTGGCAGTACATCTACGTATTAGTCATCGCTATTACCATGGTGATGCGGT
TTTGGCAGTACATCAATGGGCGTGGATAGCGGTTTGACTCACGGGGATTTCCAAGTCTCCACCCCATTGA
CGTCAATGGGAGTTTGTTTTGGCACCAAAATCAACGGGACTTTCCAAAATGTCGTAACAACTCCGCCCCA
TTGACGCAAATGGGCGGTAGGCGTGTACGGTGGGAGGTCTATATAAGCAGCGCGTTTTGCCTGTACTGGG
TCTCTCTGGTTAGACCAGATCTGAGCCTGGGAGCTCTCTGGCTAACTAGGGAACCCACTGCTTAAGCCTC
AATAAAGCTTGCCTTGAGTGCTTCAAGTAGTGTGTGCCCGTCTGTTGTGTGACTCTGGTAACTAGAGATC
CCTCAGACCCTTTTAGTCAGTGTGGAAAATCTCTAGCAGTGGCGCCCGAACAGGGACTTGAAAGCGAAAG
GGAAACCAGAGGAGCTCTCTCGACGCAGGACTCGGCTTGCTGAAGCGCGCACGGCAAGAGGCGAGGGGCG
GCGACTGGTGAGTACGCCAAAAATTTTGACTAGCGGAGGCTAGAAGGAGAGAGATGGGTGCGAGAGCGTC
AGTATTAAGCGGGGGAGAATTAGATCGCGATGGGAAAAAATTCGGTTAAGGCCAGGGGGAAAGAAAAAAT
ATAAATTAAAACATATAGTATGGGCAAGCAGGGAGCTAGAACGATTCGCAGTTAATCCTGGCCTGTTAGA
AACATCAGAAGGCTGTAGACAAATACTGGGACAGCTACAACCATCCCTTCAGACAGGATCAGAAGAACTT
AGATCATTATATAATACAGTAGCAACCCTCTATTGTGTGCATCAAAGGATAGAGATAAAAGACACCAAGG
AAGCTTTAGACAAGATAGAGGAAGAGCAAAACAAAAGTAAGACCACCGCACAGCAAGCGGCCGCTGATCT
TCAGACCTGGAGGAGGAGATATGAGGGACAATTGGAGAAGTGAATTATATAAATATAAAGTAGTAAAAAT
TGAACCATTAGGAGTAGCACCCACCAAGGCAAAGAGAAGAGTGGTGCAGAGAGAAAAAAGAGCAGTGGGA
ATAGGAGCTTTGTTCCTTGGGTTCTTGGGAGCAGCAGGAAGCACTATGGGCGCAGCGTCAATGACGCTGA
CGGTACAGGCCAGACAATTATTGTCTGGTATAGTGCAGCAGCAGAACAATTTGCTGAGGGCTATTGAGGC
GCAACAGCATCTGTTGCAACTCACAGTCTGGGGCATCAAGCAGCTCCAGGCAAGAATCCTGGCTGTGGAA
AGATACCTAAAGGATCAACAGCTCCTGGGGATTTGGGGTTGCTCTGGAAAACTCATTTGCACCACTGCTG
TGCCTTGGAATGCTAGTTGGAGTAATAAATCTCTGGAACAGATTTGGAATCACACGACCTGGATGGAGTG
GGACAGAGAAATTAACAATTACACAAGCTTAATACACTCCTTAATTGAAGAATCGCAAAACCAGCAAGAA
AAGAATGAACAAGAATTATTGGAATTAGATAAATGGGCAAGTTTGTGGAATTGGTTTAACATAACAAATT
GGCTGTGGTATATAAAATTATTCATAATGATAGTAGGAGGCTTGGTAGGTTTAAGAATAGTTTTTGCTGT
ACTTTCTATAGTGAATAGAGTTAGGCAGGGATATTCACCATTATCGTTTCAGACCCACCTCCCAACCCCG
AGGGGACCCGACAGGCCCGAAGGAATAGAAGAAGAAGGTGGAGAGAGAGACAGAGACAGATCCATTCGAT
TAGTGAACGGATCGGCACTGCGTGCGCCAATTCTGCAGACAAATGGCAGTATTCATCCACAATTTTAAAA
GAAAAGGGGGGATTGGGGGGTACAGTGCAGGGGAAAGAATAGTAGACATAATAGCAACAGACATACAAAC
TAAAGAATTACAAAAACAAATTACAAAAATTCAAAATTTTCGGGTTTATTACAGGGACAGCAGAGATCCA
GTTTGGTTAATTAGCTAGCGGCCTCCGCGCCGGGTTTTGGCGCCTCCCGCGGGCGCCCCCCTCCTCACGG
CGAGCGCTGCCACGTCAGACGAAGGGCGCAGCGAGCGTCCTGATCCTTCCGCCCGGACGCTCAGGACAGC
GGCCCGCTGCTCATAAGACTCGGCCTTAGAACCCCAGTATCAGCAGAAGGACATTTTAGGACGGGACTTG
GGTGACTCTAGGGCACTGGTTTTCTTTCCAGAGAGCGGAACAGGCGAGGAAAAGTAGTCCCTTCTCGGCG
ATTCTGCGGAGGGATCTCCGTGGGGCGGTGAACGCCGATGATTATATAAGGACGCGCCGGGTGTGGCACA
GCTAGTTCCGTCGCAGCCGGGATTTGGGTCGCGGTTCTTGTTTGTGGATCGCTGTGATCGTCACTTGGTA
CCGGTTCTAGAATGCGGCTCACCCGCTGCCAGGCTGCCCTGGCGGCCGCCATCACCCTCAACCTTCTGGT
CCTCTTCTATGTCTCGTGGCTGCAGCACCAGCCTAGGAATTCCCGGGCCCGGGGGCCCCGTCGTGCCTCT
GCTGCCGGCCCCCGTGTCACCGTCCTGGTGCGGGAGTTCGAGGCATTTGACAACGCGGTGCCCGAGCTGG
TAGACTCCTTCCTGCAGCAAGACCCAGCCCAGCCCGTGGTGGTGGCAGCCGACACGCTCCCCTACCCGCC
CCTGGCCCTGCCCCGCATCCCCAACGTGCGTCTGGCGCTGCTCCAGCCCGCCCTGGACCGGCCAGCCGCA
GCCTCGCGCCCGGAGACCTACGTGGCCACCGAGTTTGTGGCCCTAGTACCTGATGGGGCGCGGGCTGAGG
CACCTGGCCTGCTGGAGCGCATGGTGGAGGCGCTCCGCGCAGGAAGCGCACGTCTGGTGGCCGCCCCGGT
TGCCACGGCCAACCCTGCCAGGTGCCTGGCCCTGAACGTCAGCCTGCGAGAGTGGACCGCCCGCTATGGC
GCAGCCCCCGCCGCGCCCCGCTGCGACGCCCTGGACGGAGATGCTGTGGTGCTCCTGCGCGCCCGCGACC
TCTTCAACCTCTCGGCGCCCCTGGCCCGGCCGGTGGGCACCAGCCTCTTTCTGCAGACCGCCCTTCGCGG
CTGGGCGGTGCAGCTGCTGGACTTGACCTTCGCCGCGGCGCGCCAGCCCCCGCTGGCCACGGCCCACGCG
CGCTGGAAGGCTGAGCGCGAGGGACGCGCTCGGCGGGCGGCGCTGCTCCGCGCGCTGGGCATCCGCCTAG
TGAGCTGGGAAGGCGGGCGGCTGGAGTGGTTCGGCTGCAACAAGGAGACCACGCGCTGCTTCGGAACCGT
GGTGGGCGACACGCCCGCCTACCTCTACGAGGAGCGCTGGACGCCCCCCTGCTGCCTGCGCGCGCTGCGC
GAGACCGCCCGCTATGTGGTGGGCGTGCTGGAGGCTGCGGGCGTGCGCTACTGGCTCGAGGGCGGCTCAC
TGCTGGGGGCCGCCCGCCACGGGGACATCATCCCATGGGACTACGACGTGGACCTGGGCATCTACTTGGA
GGACGTGGGCAACTGCGAGCAGCTGCGGGGGGCAGAGGCCGGCTCGGTGGTGGATGAGCGCGGCTTCGTA
TGGGAGAAGGCGGTCGAGGGCGACTTTTTCCGCGTGCAGTACAGCGAAAGCAACCACTTGCACGTGGACC
TGTGGCCCTTCTACCCCCGCAATGGCGTCATGACCAAGGACACGTGGCTGGACCACCGGCAGGATGTGGA
GTTTCCCGAGCACTTCCTGCAGCCGCTGGTGCCCCTGCCCTTTGCCGGCTTCGTGGCGCAGGCGCCTAAC
AACTACCGCCGCTTCCTGGAGCTCAAGTTCGGGCCCGGGGTCATCGAGAACCCCCAGTACCCCAACCCGG
CACTGCTGAGTCTGACGGGAAGCGGCTGAGGATCCCCCGAAAAGTGCCACCTGACGGCTCCGGTGCCCGT
CAGTGGGCAGAGCGCACATCGCCCACAGTCCCCGAGAAGTTGGGGGGAGGGGTCGGCAATTGATCCGGTG
CCTAGAGAAGGTGGCGCGGGGTAAACTGGGAAAGTGATGTCGTGTACTGGCTCCGCCTTTTTCCCGAGGG
TGGGGGAGAACCGTATATAAGTGCAGTAGTCGCCGTGAACGTTCTTTTTCGCAACGGGTTTGCCGCCAGA
ACACAGGTAAGTGCCGTGTGTGGTTCCCGCGGGCCTGGCCTCTTTACGGGTTATGGCCCTTGCGTGCCTT
GAATTACTTCCACCTGGCTGCAGTACGTGATTCTTGATCCCGAGCTTCGGGTTGGAAGTGGGTGGGAGAG
TTCGAGGCCTTGCGCTTAAGGAGCCCCTTCGCCTCGTGCTTGAGTTGAGGCCTGGCCTGGGCGCTGGGGC
CGCCGCGTGCGAATCTGGTGGCACCTTCGCGCCTGTCTCGCTGCTTTCGATAAGTCTCTAGCCATTTAAA
ATTTTTGATGACCTGCTGCGACGCTTTTTTTCTGGCAAGATAGTCTTGTAAATGCGGGCCAAGATCTGCA
CACTGGTATTTCGGTTTTTGGGGCCGCGGGCGGCGACGGGGCCCGTGCGTCCCAGCGCACATGTTCGGCG
AGGCGGGGCCTGCGAGCGCGGCCACCGAGAATCGGACGGGGGTAGTCTCAAGCTGGCCGGCCTGCTCTGG
TGCCTGGCCTCGCGCCGCCGTGTATCGCCCCGCCCTGGGCGGCAAGGCTGGCCCGGTCGGCACCAGTTGC
GTGAGCGGAAAGATGGCCGCTTCCCGGCCCTGCTGCAGGGAGCTCAAAATGGAGGACGCGGCGCTCGGGA
GAGCGGGCGGGTGAGTCACCCACACAAAGGAAAAGGGCCTTTCCGTCCTCAGCCGTCGCTTCATGTGACT
CCACGGAGTACCGGGCGCCGTCCAGGCACCTCGATTAGTTCTCGAGCTTTTGGAGTACGTCGTCTTTAGG
TTGGGGGGAGGGGTTTTATGCGATGGAGTTTCCCCACACTGAGTGGGTGGAGACTGAAGTTAGGCCAGCT
TGGCACTTGATGTAATTCTCCTTGGAATTTGCCCTTTTTGAGTTTGGATCTTGGTTCATTCTCAAGCCTC
AGACAGTGGTTCAAAGTTTTTTTCTTCCATTTCAGGTGTCGTGACGTACGGCCACCATGGCCAAGCCTTT
GTCTCAAGAAGAATCCACCCTCATTGAAAGAGCAACGGCTACAATCAACAGCATCCCCATCTCTGAAGAC
TACAGCGTCGCCAGCGCAGCTCTCTCTAGCGACGGCCGCATCTTCACTGGTGTCAATGTATATCATTTTA
CTGGGGGACCTTGTGCAGAACTCGTGGTGCTGGGCACTGCTGCTGCTGCGGCAGCTGGCAACCTGACTTG
TATCGTCGCGATCGGAAATGAGAACAGGGGCATCTTGAGCCCCTGCGGACGGTGCCGACAGGTGCTTCTC
GATCTGCATCCTGGGATCAAAGCCATAGTGAAGGACAGTGATGGACAGCCGACGGCAGTTGGGATTCGTG
AATTGCTGCCCTCTGGTTATGTGTGGGAGGGCTAAGAATTCGATATCAAGCTTATCGGTAATCAACCTCT
GGATTACAAAATTTGTGAAAGATTGACTGGTATTCTTAACTATGTTGCTCCTTTTACGCTATGTGGATAC
GCTGCTTTAATGCCTTTGTATCATGCTATTGCTTCCCGTATGGCTTTCATTTTCTCCTCCTTGTATAAAT
CCTGGTTGCTGTCTCTTTATGAGGAGTTGTGGCCCGTTGTCAGGCAACGTGGCGTGGTGTGCACTGTGTT
TGCTGACGCAACCCCCACTGGTTGGGGCATTGCCACCACCTGTCAGCTCCTTTCCGGGACTTTCGCTTTC
CCCCTCCCTATTGCCACGGCGGAACTCATCGCCGCCTGCCTTGCCCGCTGCTGGACAGGGGCTCGGCTGT
TGGGCACTGACAATTCCGTGGTGTTGTCGGGGAAATCATCGTCCTTTCCTTGGCTGCTCGCCTGTGTTGC
CACCTGGATTCTGCGCGGGACGTCCTTCTGCTACGTCCCTTCGGCCCTCAATCCAGCGGACCTTCCTTCC
CGCGGCCTGCTGCCGGCTCTGCGGCCTCTTCCGCGTCTTCGCCTTCGCCCTCAGACGAGTCGGATCTCCC
TTTGGGCCGCCTCCCCGCGGTACCTTTAAGACCAATGACTTACAAGGCAGCTGTAGATCTTAGCCACTTT
TTAAAAGAAAAGGGGGGACTGGAAGGGCTAATTCACTCCCAACGAAGACAAGATATCCTTGATCTGTGGA
TCTACCACACACAAGGCTACTTCCCTGATTGGCAGAACTACACACCAGGGCCAGGGATCAGATATCCACT
GACCTTTGGATGGTGCTACAAGCTAGTACCAGTTGAGCAAGAGAAGGTAGAAGAAGCCAATGAAGGAGAG
AACACCCGCTT
Features (pLannotate 1.2.2; 36 found; start..end, strand, type, name):
    119..299     +  LTR            5' LTR (truncated): truncated 5' long terminal repeat (LTR) from HIV-1
    331..555     +  polyA_signal   bGH poly(A) signal: bovine growth hormone polyadenylation signal
    559..580     +  promoter       SV40 promoter (fragment): SV40 enhancer and early promoter
    601..1029    +  rep_origin     f1 ori (sequence partly withheld): f1 bacteriophage origin of replication; arrow indicates direction of (+) strand synthesis
   1056..1127    +  promoter       SV40 promoter (fragment): SV40 enhancer and early promoter
   1128..1199    +  promoter       SV40 promoter (fragment): SV40 enhancer and early promoter
   1203..1337    +  rep_origin     SV40 ori: SV40 origin of replication
   1399..1446    +  promoter       EM7 promoter: synthetic bacterial promoter&nbsp
   1465..1839    +  CDS            BleoR: antibiotic-binding protein; Sh ble from Streptoalloteichus hindustanus; confers resistance to bleomycin, phleomycin, and Zeocin™
   1849..1974    +  CDS            ble (fragment): BLE_KLEPN - Experimental evidence at protein level: Swiss-Prot protein existence level 1. Binding protein with a strong affinity to the bleomycin family of antibiotics. Binds to CL990; an antimitotic-antibiotic compound. From Klebsiella pneumoniae.
   1969..2090    +  polyA_signal   SV40 poly(A) signal: SV40 polyadenylation signal
   2161..2183    -  protein_bind   lac operator (fragment): The lac repressor binds to the lac operator to inhibit transcription in E. coli. This inhibition can be relieved by adding lactose or isopropyl-β-D-thiogalactopyranoside (IPTG). lac repressor encoded by lacI
   2187..2217    -  promoter       lac promoter: promoter for the E. coli lac operon
   2232..2253    -  protein_bind   CAP binding site: CAP binding activates transcription in the presence of cAMP. E. coli catabolite activator protein
   2266..2358    -  CDS            lacI (fragment): lac repressor; lacI; The lac repressor binds to the lac operator to inhibit transcription in E. coli. This inhibition can be relieved by adding lactose or isopropyl-β-D-thiogalactopyranoside (IPTG).
   2541..3129    -  rep_origin     ori: high-copy-number ColE1/pMB1/pBR322/pUC origin of replication
   3300..4160    -  CDS            AmpR: β-lactamase; bla; confers resistance to ampicillin, carbenicillin, and related antibiotics
   4161..4265    -  promoter       AmpR promoter: bla
   4324..4376    -  misc_feature   bom (fragment): basis of mobility region from pBR322
   4531..4910    +  enhancer       CMV enhancer: human cytomegalovirus immediate early enhancer
   4911..5110    +  promoter       CMV promoter: human cytomegalovirus (CMV) immediate early promoter
   5128..5308    +  LTR            5' LTR (truncated): truncated 5' long terminal repeat (LTR) from HIV-1
   5355..5480    +  misc_feature   HIV-1 Ψ: packaging signal of human immunodeficiency virus type 1
   5464..5827    +  CDS            HIV-1 gag (fragment): gag protein from human immunodeficiency virus 1; gag
   5973..6206    +  misc_feature   RRE: The Rev response element (RRE) of HIV-1 allows for Rev-dependent mRNA export from the nucleus to the cytoplasm.
   6583..6683    +  CDS            Rev (fragment): human immunodeficiency virus 1 (HIV-1) Rev protein; rev; enhances nuclear export of unspliced and incompletely spliced viral mRNAs
   6733..6850    +  misc_feature   cPPT/CTS: central polypurine tract and central termination sequence of HIV-1
   6900..7299    +  promoter       UbC promoter: human ubiquitin C promoter
   7312..8796    +  CDS            FKRP: FKRP_HUMAN - Experimental evidence at protein level: Swiss-Prot protein existence level 1. Catalyzes the transfer of CDP-ribitol to ribitol 5-phosphate previously attached by FKTN/fukutin of to the phosphorylated O-mannosyl trisaccharide (N-acetylgalactosamine-beta-3-N-acetylglucosamine-beta-4- (phosphate-6-)mannose), a carbohydrate structure present in alpha- dystroglycan (DAG1) (PubMed:25279699, PubMed:26923585, PubMed:29477842). This constitutes the second step in the formation of the ribose 5-phosphate tandem repeat which links the phosphorylated O- mannosyl trisaccharide to the ligand bin
   8845..9056    +  promoter       EF-1α core promoter: core promoter for human elongation factor EF-1α
   9057..9995    +  intron         EF-1α intron A: intron upstream of the start codon of human EF-1α
  10017..10415   +  CDS            BSD: blasticidin S deaminase; Aspergillus terreus BSD; confers resistance to blasticidin
  10416..10437   +  misc_feature   MCS (fragment): pBluescript multiple cloning site
  10440..11028   +  misc_feature   WPRE: woodchuck hepatitis virus posttranscriptional regulatory element
  11079..11098   +  misc_feature   cPPT/CTS (fragment): central polypurine tract and central termination sequence of HIV-1
  11100..111     +  LTR            5' LTR (fragment) (across the origin): 5' long terminal repeat (LTR) from HIV-1
