[The description below was written by a language model from this plasmid's Addgene catalogue record and pLannotate feature annotations shown in this document.]
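Description:
Lenti-UbC-FKRP-EF1a-BSD is a lentiviral mammalian expression plasmid built on the lentiCas9-Blast backbone, designed to deliver human fukutin-related protein (FKRP) together with a blasticidin selection marker. It is propagated in E. coli through a high-copy ColE1/pUC-type origin with ampicillin resistance. The backbone also carries an f1 origin and an SV40 promoter/origin–EM7–BleoR cassette with an SV40 poly(A) signal, located outside the viral genome. The sequenced record is 11,301 nt. The catalogue's "total vector size" of 1,485 bp simply repeats the insert length and appears to be an entry error.

The transfer cassette begins with a CMV enhancer/promoter fused to a truncated HIV-1 5' LTR, an arrangement that typically drives Tat-independent production of genomic RNA in packaging cells. This is followed by the Ψ packaging signal with a partial gag sequence, the Rev response element for nuclear export of unspliced RNA, and the cPPT/CTS. Two independent expression units follow. A human ubiquitin C promoter drives the 1,485 bp FKRP coding sequence, with no tags annotated. An EF-1α core promoter with its intron A then drives the blasticidin S deaminase gene (BSD). A WPRE downstream enhances transcript stability and expression, and the cassette ends in a 3' LTR region (annotated as LTR fragments spanning the sequence origin) followed by a bGH poly(A) signal.

FKRP is a ribitol-phosphate transferase involved in the functional glycosylation of α-dystroglycan, and its gene aliases reflect links to limb-girdle and congenital muscular dystrophies. The construct allows stable FKRP expression in transduced cells with blasticidin selection of integrants. The record does not state a more specific experimental application.
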