Addgene plasmid #205150: Lenti-UbC-FKRP-EF1a-BSD
Purpose: Express UbC-driven FKRP and EF-1a driven BSD
Depositing lab: Monkol Lek. Depositing organization: Yale University.
Backbone
  Vector backbone: lentiCas9-Blast
  Backbone manufacturer: Feng Zhang
  Backbone size w/o insert (bp): 9816
  Total vector size (bp): 1485
  Vector type: Mammalian Expression, Lentiviral
  Selectable markers: Blasticidin
Growth in bacteria
  Bacterial resistance: Ampicillin, 100 μg/mL
  Growth temperature: 37°C
  Growth strain: NEB Stable
  Copy number: High Copy
Gene/Insert
  Gene/Insert name: Fukutin-related protein (alt name: FKRP)
  Species: H. sapiens (human)
  Insert size (bp): 1485
  GenBank ID: NM_024301
  Entrez Gene: FKRP (a.k.a. FKTR, LGMD2I, LGMDR9, MDC1C, MDDGA5, MDDGB5, MDDGC5)
  Promoter: UbC
  Cloning method: Gibson Cloning
  Sequencing primers: 5′ cggttcttgtttgtggatcgc
Terms and licenses: Academic/Nonprofit Terms; Industry Terms: Not Available to Industry
How to cite: Lenti-UbC-FKRP-EF1a-BSD was a gift from Monkol Lek (Addgene plasmid # 205150 ; http://n2t.net/addgene:205150 ; RRID:Addgene_205150)
